Addgene plasmid #144719: TFORF3243
Purpose: Lentiviral vector for overexpressing transcription factor ORFs with unique 24-bp barcodes. Barcodes facilitate identification of transcription factors in pooled screens.
Depositing lab: Feng Zhang. Depositing organization: Broad Institute. Publication: A transcription factor atlas of directed differentiation. Joung J, Ma S, Tay T, Geiger-Schuller KR, Kirchgatterer PC, Verdine VK, Guo B, Arias-Garcia MA, Allen WE, Singh A, Kuksenko O, Abudayyeh OO, Gootenberg JS, Fu Z, Macrae RK, Buenrostro JD, Regev A, Zhang F. Cell. 2023 Jan 5;186(1):209-229.e26. doi: 10.1016/j.cell.2022.11.026. PubMed 36608654.
Backbone
  Vector backbone: pLX_TRC317
  Backbone manufacturer: Broad Institute Genetic Perturbation Platform
  Backbone size w/o insert (bp): 8264
  Vector type: Mammalian Expression, Lentiviral
  Selectable markers: Puromycin
Growth in bacteria
  Bacterial resistance: Ampicillin, 100 μg/mL
  Growth temperature: 37°C
  Growth strain: NEB Stable
  Copy number: High Copy
Gene/Insert
  Gene/Insert name: ZNF267
  Species: H. sapiens (human)
  Insert size (bp): 2333
  Entrez Gene: ZNF267 (a.k.a. HZF2)
  Promoter: EF1a
  Cloning method: Unknown
  Sequencing primers: 5′ GGGTGGAGACTGAAGTTAGGCCAG; 3′ CACATAGCGTAAAAGGAGCAACATAG
Resource information
  A portion of this plasmid was derived from a plasmid made by: Genewiz synthesis
Terms and licenses: Academic/Nonprofit Terms; Industry Terms: Not Available to Industry
Depositor comments: NM_003414.5 . The transcription factor ORF portion of this plasmid was synthesized by Genewiz. Please test multiple small colonies in case of plasmid recombination. To make this collection available in a timely manner, a portion of this collection was not fully sequenced by Addgene. If an Addgene verified full plasmid sequence is not available, please contact us prior to placing an order to request the full sequence.
How to cite: TFORF3243 was a gift from Feng Zhang (Addgene plasmid # 144719 ; http://n2t.net/addgene:144719 ; RRID:Addgene_144719)
