[The description below was written by a language model from this plasmid's Addgene catalogue record and pLannotate feature annotations shown in this document.]
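Description:
TFORF3243 is a lentiviral mammalian expression plasmid built on the pLX_TRC317 backbone and carrying the human zinc-finger transcription factor ZNF267 (also known as HZF2; reference transcript NM_003414.5) as a synthesized open reading frame. It belongs to a barcoded transcription factor ORF collection in which each ORF is paired with a unique 24-bp barcode, so that the factor delivered to a given cell can be identified by sequencing in pooled overexpression screens. In bacteria it is maintained through a high-copy ColE1/pUC-type origin with ampicillin resistance (AmpR), and an f1 origin is also present. The depositor warns that the plasmid can recombine, as is common for LTR-containing vectors.

The viral portion follows a third-generation, self-inactivating design. An RSV promoter fused to a truncated HIV-1 5' LTR drives genomic RNA production in packaging cells, followed by the Ψ packaging signal with a gag fragment, the Rev response element for nuclear export, a cPPT/CTS element to aid nuclear import, and a ΔU3 3' LTR followed by an SV40 polyadenylation signal. Within the proviral region, an SV40 early promoter drives puromycin N-acetyltransferase for selecting transduced cells, and the EF-1α promoter drives constitutive ZNF267 expression, with a downstream WPRE enhancing transcript stability and expression. The automated annotation labels only about the first 1.2 kb after the promoter as ZNF267, although the recorded insert is about 2.3 kb. The remaining stretch before the WPRE is largely unannotated, and the barcode is not marked as a feature, so its exact position is not stated. The total sequence length matches backbone plus insert.
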