Features (pLannotate 1.2.2; 31 found; start..end, strand, type, name):
      5..231     +  promoter       RSV promoter: Rous sarcoma virus enhancer/promoter
    232..412     +  LTR            5' LTR (truncated): truncated 5' long terminal repeat (LTR) from HIV-1
    459..584     +  misc_feature   HIV-1 Ψ: packaging signal of human immunodeficiency virus type 1
    568..931     +  CDS            HIV-1 gag (fragment): gag protein from human immunodeficiency virus 1; gag
   1077..1310    +  misc_feature   RRE: The Rev response element (RRE) of HIV-1 allows for Rev-dependent mRNA export from the nucleus to the cytoplasm.
   1687..1713    +  CDS            Rev (fragment): human immunodeficiency virus 1 (HIV-1) Rev protein; rev; enhances nuclear export of unspliced and incompletely spliced viral mRNAs
   1720..1743    +  promoter       SV40 promoter (fragment): SV40 early promoter
   1744..1815    +  promoter       SV40 promoter (fragment): SV40 enhancer and early promoter
   1839..1974    +  rep_origin     SV40 ori: SV40 origin of replication
   2020..2616    +  CDS            PuroR (fragment): puromycin N-acetyltransferase; pac from Streptomyces; confers resistance to puromycin
   2665..2782    +  misc_feature   cPPT/CTS: central polypurine tract and central termination sequence of HIV-1
   2847..2913    +  CDS            small t antigen (fragment): SV40 (simian virus 40) small t antigen
   2920..4098    +  promoter       EF-1α promoter: strong constitutive promoter for human elongation factor EF-1α
   4115..5308    +  CDS            ZNF267 (fragment): ZN267_HUMAN - Experimental evidence at protein level: Swiss-Prot protein existence level 1. May be involved in transcriptional regulation. From Homo sapiens (Human).
   6359..6412    +  promoter       U6 promoter (fragment): RNA polymerase III promoter for human U6 snRNA
   6454..7042    +  misc_feature   WPRE: woodchuck hepatitis virus posttranscriptional regulatory element
   7093..7112    +  misc_feature   cPPT/CTS (fragment): central polypurine tract and central termination sequence of HIV-1
   7114..7347    +  LTR            3' LTR (ΔU3): self-inactivating 3' long terminal repeat (LTR) from HIV-1
   7425..7546    +  polyA_signal   SV40 poly(A) signal: SV40 polyadenylation signal
   7586..7721    +  rep_origin     SV40 ori: SV40 origin of replication
   7742..7760    -  promoter       T7 promoter: promoter for bacteriophage T7 RNA polymerase
   7768..7923    +  CDS            lacZα (fragment): LacZα fragment of β-galactosidase; lacZ fragment
   7928..8356    +  rep_origin     f1 ori (sequence partly withheld): f1 bacteriophage origin of replication; arrow indicates direction of (+) strand synthesis
   8409..8513    +  promoter       AmpR promoter: bla
   8514..9374    +  CDS            AmpR: β-lactamase; bla; confers resistance to ampicillin, carbenicillin, and related antibiotics
   9545..10133   +  rep_origin     ori: high-copy-number ColE1/pMB1/pBR322/pUC origin of replication
  10316..10408   +  CDS            lacI (fragment): lac repressor; lacI; The lac repressor binds to the lac operator to inhibit transcription in E. coli. This inhibition can be relieved by adding lactose or isopropyl-β-D-thiogalactopyranoside (IPTG).
  10421..10442   +  protein_bind   CAP binding site: CAP binding activates transcription in the presence of cAMP. E. coli catabolite activator protein
  10457..10487   +  promoter       lac promoter: promoter for the E. coli lac operon
  10495..10511   +  protein_bind   lac operator: The lac repressor binds to the lac operator to inhibit transcription in E. coli. This inhibition can be relieved by adding lactose or isopropyl-β-D-thiogalactopyranoside (IPTG). lac repressor encoded by lacI
  10556..10574   +  promoter       T3 promoter: promoter for bacteriophage T3 RNA polymerase
>Addgene plasmid #144719 | TFORF3243 | addgene full sequence | sequence record 404318 | Addgene NGS Result
TTAATGTAGTCTTATGCAATACTCTTGTAGTCTTGCAACATGGTAACGATGAGTTAGCAACATGCCTTAC
AAGGAGAGAAAAAGCACCGTGCATGCCGATTGGTGGAAGTAAGGTGGTACGATCGTGCCTTATTAGGAAG
GCAACAGACGGGTCTGACATGGATTGGACGAACCACTGAATTGCCGCATTGCAGAGATATTGTATTTAAG
TGCCTAGCTCGATACATAAACGGGTCTCTCTGGTTAGACCAGATCTGAGCCTGGGAGCTCTCTGGCTAAC
TAGGGAACCCACTGCTTAAGCCTCAATAAAGCTTGCCTTGAGTGCTTCAAGTAGTGTGTGCCCGTCTGTT
GTGTGACTCTGGTAACTAGAGATCCCTCAGACCCTTTTAGTCAGTGTGGAAAATCTCTAGCAGTGGCGCC
CGAACAGGGACTTGAAAGCGAAAGGGAAACCAGAGGAGCTCTCTCGACGCAGGACTCGGCTTGCTGAAGC
GCGCACGGCAAGAGGCGAGGGGCGGCGACTGGTGAGTACGCCAAAAATTTTGACTAGCGGAGGCTAGAAG
GAGAGAGATGGGTGCGAGAGCGTCAGTATTAAGCGGGGGAGAATTAGATCGCGATGGGAAAAAATTCGGT
TAAGGCCAGGGGGAAAGAAAAAATATAAATTAAAACATATAGTATGGGCAAGCAGGGAGCTAGAACGATT
CGCAGTTAATCCTGGCCTGTTAGAAACATCAGAAGGCTGTAGACAAATACTGGGACAGCTACAACCATCC
CTTCAGACAGGATCAGAAGAACTTAGATCATTATATAATACAGTAGCAACCCTCTATTGTGTGCATCAAA
GGATAGAGATAAAAGACACCAAGGAAGCTTTAGACAAGATAGAGGAAGAGCAAAACAAAAGTAAGACCAC
CGCACAGCAAGCGGCCGCTGATCTTCAGACCTGGAGGAGGAGATATGAGGGACAATTGGAGAAGTGAATT
ATATAAATATAAAGTAGTAAAAATTGAACCATTAGGAGTAGCACCCACCAAGGCAAAGAGAAGAGTGGTG
CAGAGAGAAAAAAGAGCAGTGGGAATAGGAGCTTTGTTCCTTGGGTTCTTGGGAGCAGCAGGAAGCACTA
TGGGCGCAGCGTCAATGACGCTGACGGTACAGGCCAGACAATTATTGTCTGGTATAGTGCAGCAGCAGAA
CAATTTGCTGAGGGCTATTGAGGCGCAACAGCATCTGTTGCAACTCACAGTCTGGGGCATCAAGCAGCTC
CAGGCAAGAATCCTGGCTGTGGAAAGATACCTAAAGGATCAACAGCTCCTGGGGATTTGGGGTTGCTCTG
GAAAACTCATTTGCACCACTGCTGTGCCTTGGAATGCTAGTTGGAGTAATAAATCTCTGGAACAGATTTG
GAATCACACGACCTGGATGGAGTGGGACAGAGAAATTAACAATTACACAAGCTTAATACACTCCTTAATT
GAAGAATCGCAAAACCAGCAAGAAAAGAATGAACAAGAATTATTGGAATTAGATAAATGGGCAAGTTTGT
GGAATTGGTTTAACATAACAAATTGGCTGTGGTATATAAAATTATTCATAATGATAGTAGGAGGCTTGGT
AGGTTTAAGAATAGTTTTTGCTGTACTTTCTATAGTGAATAGAGTTAGGCAGGGATATTCACCATTATCG
TTTCAGACCCACCTCCCAACCCCGAGGGGACCCATGCATTGCATCTCAATTAGTCAGCAACCAGGTGTGG
AAAGTCCCCAGGCTCCCCAGCAGGCAGAAGTATGCAAAGCATGCGTCTCAATTAGTCAGCAACCATAGTC
CCGCCCCTAACTCCGCCCATCCCGCCCCTAACTCCGCCCAGTTCCGCCCATTCTCCGCCCCATGGCTGAC
TAATTTTTTTTATTTATGCAGAGGCCGAGGCCGCCTCGGCCTCTGAGCTATTCCAGAAGTAGTGAGGAGG
CTTTTTTGGAGGCCTAGGCTTTTGCAAAAAGCTTTCTAGAGGTACCACCGGAGCTTACCATGACCGAGTA
CAAGCCCACGGTGCGCCTCGCCACCCGCGACGACGTCCCCAGGGCCGTACGCACCCTCGCCGCCGCGTTC
GCCGACTACCCCGCCACGCGCCACACCGTCGATCCGGACCGCCACATCGAGCGGGTCACCGAGCTGCAAG
AACTCTTCCTCACGCGCGTCGGGCTCGACATCGGCAAGGTGTGGGTCGCGGACGACGGCGCCGCCGTGGC
GGTCTGGACCACGCCGGAGAGCGTCGAAGCGGGGGCGGTGTTCGCCGAGATCGGCCCGCGCATGGCCGAG
TTGAGCGGTTCCCGGCTGGCCGCGCAGCAACAGATGGAAGGCCTCCTGGCGCCGCACCGGCCCAAGGAGC
CCGCGTGGTTCCTGGCCACCGTCGGCGTCTCGCCCGACCACCAGGGCAAGGGTCTGGGCAGCGCCGTCGT
GCTCCCCGGAGTGGAGGCGGCCGAGCGCGCCGGGGTGCCCGCCTTCCTGGAGACCTCCGCGCCCCGCAAC
CTCCCCTTCTACGAGCGGCTCGGCTTCACCGTCACCGCCGACGTCGAGGTGCCCGAAGGACCGCGCACCT
GGTGCATGACCCGCAAGCCCGGTGCCAGTTAACGAATTCTAGATCTTGAGACAAATGGCAGTATTCATCC
ACAATTTTAAAAGAAAAGGGGGGATTGGGGGGTACAGTGCAGGGGAAAGAATAGTAGACATAATAGCAAC
AGACATACAAACTAAAGAATTACAAAAACAAATTACAAAAATTCAAAATTTTCGGGTTTATTACAGGGAC
AGCAGAGATCCACTTTGGCGCCGGCTCGAGGCCTGCAGGTGCAAAGATGGATAAAGTTTTAAACAGAGAG
GAATCTTTGCAGCTAATGGACCTTCTAGGTCTTGAAAGGAGTGGGAATTGGCTCCGGTGCCCGTCAGTGG
GCAGAGCGCACATCGCCCACAGTCCCCGAGAAGTTGGGGGGAGGGGTCGGCAATTGAACCGGTGCCTAGA
GAAGGTGGCGCGGGGTAAACTGGGAAAGTGATGTCGTGTACTGGCTCCGCCTTTTTCCCGAGGGTGGGGG
AGAACCGTATATAAGTGCAGTAGTCGCCGTGAACGTTCTTTTTCGCAACGGGTTTGCCGCCAGAACACAG
GTAAGTGCCGTGTGTGGTTCCCGCGGGCCTGGCCTCTTTACGGGTTATGGCCCTTGCGTGCCTTGAATTA
CTTCCACCTGGCTGCAGTACGTGATTCTTGATCCCGAGCTTCGGGTTGGAAGTGGGTGGGAGAGTTCGAG
GCCTTGCGCTTAAGGAGCCCCTTCGCCTCGTGCTTGAGTTGAGGCCTGGCCTGGGCGCTGGGGCCGCCGC
GTGCGAATCTGGTGGCACCTTCGCGCCTGTCTCGCTGCTTTCGATAAGTCTCTAGCCATTTAAAATTTTT
GATGACCTGCTGCGACGCTTTTTTTCTGGCAAGATAGTCTTGTAAATGCGGGCCAAGATCTGCACACTGG
TATTTCGGTTTTTGGGGCCGCGGGCGGCGACGGGGCCCGTGCGTCCCAGCGCACATGTTCGGCGAGGCGG
GGCCTGCGAGCGCGGCCACCGAGAATCGGACGGGGGTAGTCTCAAGCTGGCCGGCCTGCTCTGGTGCCTG
GCCTCGCGCCGCCGTGTATCGCCCCGCCCTGGGCGGCAAGGCTGGCCCGGTCGGCACCAGTTGCGTGAGC
GGAAAGATGGCCGCTTCCCGGCCCTGCTGCAGGGAGCTCAAAATGGAGGACGCGGCGCTCGGGAGAGCGG
GCGGGTGAGTCACCCACACAAAGGAAAAGGGCCTTTCCGTCCTCAGCCGTCGCTTCATGTGACTCCACGG
AGTACCGGGCGCCGTCCAGGCACCTCGATTAGTTCTCGAGCTTTTGGAGTACGTCGTCTTTAGGTTGGGG
GGAGGGGTTTTATGCGATGGAGTTTCCCCACACTGAGTGGGTGGAGACTGAAGTTAGGCCAGCTTGGCAC
TTGATGTAATTCTCCTTGGAATTTGCCCTTTTTGAGTTTGGATCTTGGTTCATTCTCAAGCCTCAGACAG
TGGTTCAAAGTTTTTTTCTTCCATTTCAGGTGTCGTGAGGCTAGCACCGCCACCATGGGACTGTTGACAT
TCAGGGATGTGGCCGTAGAATTCTCTTTGGAGGAGTGGGAACACCTGGAACCAGCTCAGAAGAATTTGTA
TCAGGATGTGATGTTAGAAAACTACAGAAACCTGGTCTCTCTGGGTCTTGTTGTCTCTAAGCCGGACCTG
ATCACCTTTTTGGAACAAAGGAAAGAGCCTTGGAATGTGAAGAGTGAGGAGACAGTAGCCATCCAGCCAG
ATGTGTTTTCGCATTATAACAAGGACCTGTTGACAGAGCACTGCACAGAAGCTTCATTCCAAAAAGTGAT
ATCGAGGAGACATGGGAGCTGTGATCTTGAGAATTTACATTTAAGAAAAAGGTGGAAAAGGGAGGAGTGT
GAAGGGCACAATGGATGTTATGATGAAAAGACTTTTAAATATGATCAATTTGATGAATCCTCTGTTGAAA
GTTTGTTTCACCAGCAAATACTTTCTTCTTGTGCCAAAAGCTATAACTTTGATCAATATAGGAAGGTCTT
TACTCATTCATCATTGCTTAATCAACAAGAGGAAATAGATATTTGGGGAAAACATCACATATATGATAAA
ACTTCAGTGTTATTTAGGCAGGTCTCTACTCTAAATAGTTACCGAAATGTTTTTATTGGAGAGAAAAATT
ATCATTGCAATAATTCTGAAAAAACCTTGAACCAAAGCTCAAGCCCTAAAAATCATCAGGAAAATTATTT
TCTAGAAAAACAATACAAATGTAAAGAATTTGAGGAAGTCTTTCTTCAGAGTATGCATGGGCAAGAGAAA
CAAGAACAGTCTTACAAATGTAATAAATGTGTAGAAGTTTGTACCCAGTCATTAAAACATATTCAACATC
AGACCATCCATATCAGAGAAAACTCATATAGCTATAACAAATATGATAAAGATCTTAGTCAGTCATCAAA
TCTTAGAAAGCAGATAATCCATAATGAAGAGAAACCATACAAATGTGAAAAATGTGGGGATAGCTTAAAC
CATAGTTTGCACCTTACTCAACATCAGATCATTCCTACCGAAGAGAAACCCTGTAAATGGAAAGAATGTG
GCAAGGTCTTTAACCTTAACTGTAGTTTATACCTTACTAAACAGCAGCAAATTGATACTGGAGAAAACCT
TTACAAATGTAAAGCATGTAGCAAATCTTTTACTCGTTCCTCCAATCTTATTGTGCATCAGAGAATTCAC
ACTGGAGAGAAACCATACAAATGTAAAGAATGTGGCAAAGCCTTTCGCTGTAGTTCATACCTTACTAAAC
ATAAGCGAATTCATACTGGAGAGAAACCTTATAAATGTAAAGAATGTGGAAAAGCTTTTAACCGTAGTTC
ATGCCTTACTCAACATCAGACAACTCATACAGGAGAAAAACTTTACAAATGTAAAGTATGTAGCAAATCT
TATGCTCGTTCTTCAAATCTTATTATGCATCAGAGAGTTCATACTGGAGAGAAGCCTTATAAATGTAAAG
AATGTGGCAAAGTCTTTAGCCGTAGTTCTTGCCTTACTCAACATCGGAAAATTCATACTGGAGAAAATCT
TTACAAATGCAAAGTATGTGCTAAACCTTTTACTTGTTTCTCAAATCTTATTGTGCATGAGAGAATTCAT
ACTGGAGAGAAACCCTATAAATGTAAAGAATGTGGCAAAGCCTTTCCTTATAGTTCACACCTTATTCGAC
ATCATCGAATTCATACTGGAGAAAAACCATACAAATGTAAAGCATGTAGCAAATCTTTTAGTGACTCCTC
AGGTCTTACTGTGCATCGGCGAACTCATACTGGAGAGAAACCCTATACATGTAAAGAATGTGGCAAAGCC
TTTAGTTATAGTTCAGATGTTATTCAGCATCGGAGAATTCATACTGGCCAGAGACCCTACAAATGTGAAG
AATGTGGCAAAGCCTTCAACTATAGGTCATACCTCACTACACATCAGAGAAGTCATACTGGAGAGAGACC
CTACAAATGTGAAGAATGTGGCAAAGCCTTCAACTCTAGGTCATACCTCACTACACATCGGAGAAGACAT
ACTGGAGAGAGACCCTACAAATGTGATGAATGTGGTAAAGCCTTCAGCTATAGGTCATACCTCACTACAC
ATCGGAGAAGTCATAGTGGAGAGAGACCCTACAAATGTGAAGAATGTGGCAAAGCCTTTAACTCTAGGTC
ATACCTCATTGCACATCAGAGAAGTCATACTAGAGAAAAACTTTAGTAATGAACTAGTCCGTAACTTGAA
AGTATTTCGATTTCTTGGCTTTATATATCTTGTGGAAAGGACGATCGAAAGCACGCTGCGGAGCGTGAAC
GCGTTAAGTCGACAATCAACCTCTGGATTACAAAATTTGTGAAAGATTGACTGGTATTCTTAACTATGTT
GCTCCTTTTACGCTATGTGGATACGCTGCTTTAATGCCTTTGTATCATGCTATTGCTTCCCGTATGGCTT
TCATTTTCTCCTCCTTGTATAAATCCTGGTTGCTGTCTCTTTATGAGGAGTTGTGGCCCGTTGTCAGGCA
ACGTGGCGTGGTGTGCACTGTGTTTGCTGACGCAACCCCCACTGGTTGGGGCATTGCCACCACCTGTCAG
CTCCTTTCCGGGACTTTCGCTTTCCCCCTCCCTATTGCCACGGCGGAACTCATCGCCGCCTGCCTTGCCC
GCTGCTGGACAGGGGCTCGGCTGTTGGGCACTGACAATTCCGTGGTGTTGTCGGGGAAATCATCGTCCTT
TCCTTGGCTGCTCGCCTGTGTTGCCACCTGGATTCTGCGCGGGACGTCCTTCTGCTACGTCCCTTCGGCC
CTCAATCCAGCGGACCTTCCTTCCCGCGGCCTGCTGCCGGCTCTGCGGCCTCTTCCGCGTCTTCGCCTTC
GCCCTCAGACGAGTCGGATCTCCCTTTGGGCCGCCTCCCCGCGTCGACTTTAAGACCAATGACTTACAAG
GCAGCTGTAGATCTTAGCCACTTTTTAAAAGAAAAGGGGGGACTGGAAGGGCTAATTCACTCCCAACGAA
GACAAGATCTGCTTTTTGCTTGTACTGGGTCTCTCTGGTTAGACCAGATCTGAGCCTGGGAGCTCTCTGG
CTAACTAGGGAACCCACTGCTTAAGCCTCAATAAAGCTTGCCTTGAGTGCTTCAAGTAGTGTGTGCCCGT
CTGTTGTGTGACTCTGGTAACTAGAGATCCCTCAGACCCTTTTAGTCAGTGTGGAAAATCTCTAGCAGTA
CGTATAGTAGTTCATGTCATCTTATTATTCAGTATTTATAACTTGCAAAGAAATGAATATCAGAGAGTGA
GAGGAACTTGTTTATTGCAGCTTATAATGGTTACAAATAAAGCAATAGCATCACAAATTTCACAAATAAA
GCATTTTTTTCACTGCATTCTAGTTGTGGTTTGTCCAAACTCATCAATGTATCTTATCATGTCTGGCTCT
AGCTATCCCGCCCCTAACTCCGCCCATCCCGCCCCTAACTCCGCCCAGTTCCGCCCATTCTCCGCCCCAT
GGCTGACTAATTTTTTTTATTTATGCAGAGGCCGAGGCCGCCTCGGCCTCTGAGCTATTCCAGAAGTAGT
GAGGAGGCTTTTTTGGAGGCCTAGGGACGTACCCAATTCGCCCTATAGTGAGTCGTATTACGCGCGCTCA
CTGGCCGTCGTTTTACAACGTCGTGACTGGGAAAACCCTGGCGTTACCCAACTTAATCGCCTTGCAGCAC
ATCCCCCTTTCGCCAGCTGGCGTAATAGCGAAGAGGCCCGCACCGATCGCCCTTCCCAACAGTTGCGCAG
CCTGAATGGCGAATGGG
[124 nt withheld, positions 7928-8051]
C
[91 nt withheld, positions 8053-8143]
A
[49 nt withheld, positions 8145-8193]
CCTTTGACGTTGGAGTCCACGTTCTTT
[37 nt withheld, positions 8221-8257]
ACCCTATCTCGGTCTATTCTTTTGATTTATAAGGGATTTTGCCGATTTCGGCCTATTGGTTAAAAAATGA
GCTGATTTAACAAAAATTTAACGCGAATTTTAACAAAATATTAACGCTTACAATTTAGGTGGCACTTTTC
GGGGAAATGTGCGCGGAACCCCTATTTGTTTATTTTTCTAAATACATTCAAATATGTATCCGCTCATGAG
ACAATAACCCTGATAAATGCTTCAATAATATTGAAAAAGGAAGAGTATGAGTATTCAACATTTCCGTGTC
GCCCTTATTCCCTTTTTTGCGGCATTTTGCCTTCCTGTTTTTGCTCACCCAGAAACGCTGGTGAAAGTAA
AAGATGCTGAAGATCAGTTGGGTGCACGAGTGGGTTACATCGAACTGGATCTCAACAGCGGTAAGATCCT
TGAGAGTTTTCGCCCCGAAGAACGTTTTCCAATGATGAGCACTTTTAAAGTTCTGCTATGTGGCGCGGTA
TTATCCCGTATTGACGCCGGGCAAGAGCAACTCGGTCGCCGCATACACTATTCTCAGAATGACTTGGTTG
AGTACTCACCAGTCACAGAAAAGCATCTTACGGATGGCATGACAGTAAGAGAATTATGCAGTGCTGCCAT
AACCATGAGTGATAACACTGCGGCCAACTTACTTCTGACAACGATCGGAGGACCGAAGGAGCTAACCGCT
TTTTTGCACAACATGGGGGATCATGTAACTCGCCTTGATCGTTGGGAACCGGAGCTGAATGAAGCCATAC
CAAACGACGAGCGTGACACCACGATGCCTGTAGCAATGGCAACAACGTTGCGCAAACTATTAACTGGCGA
ACTACTTACTCTAGCTTCCCGGCAACAATTAATAGACTGGATGGAGGCGGATAAAGTTGCAGGACCACTT
CTGCGCTCGGCCCTTCCGGCTGGCTGGTTTATTGCTGATAAATCTGGAGCCGGTGAGCGTGGGTCTCGCG
GTATCATTGCAGCACTGGGGCCAGATGGTAAGCCCTCCCGTATCGTAGTTATCTACACGACGGGGAGTCA
GGCAACTATGGATGAACGAAATAGACAGATCGCTGAGATAGGTGCCTCACTGATTAAGCATTGGTAACTG
TCAGACCAAGTTTACTCATATATACTTTAGATTGATTTAAAACTTCATTTTTAATTTAAAAGGATCTAGG
TGAAGATCCTTTTTGATAATCTCATGACCAAAATCCCTTAACGTGAGTTTTCGTTCCACTGAGCGTCAGA
CCCCGTAGAAAAGATCAAAGGATCTTCTTGAGATCCTTTTTTTCTGCGCGTAATCTGCTGCTTGCAAACA
AAAAAACCACCGCTACCAGCGGTGGTTTGTTTGCCGGATCAAGAGCTACCAACTCTTTTTCCGAAGGTAA
CTGGCTTCAGCAGAGCGCAGATACCAAATACTGTTCTTCTAGTGTAGCCGTAGTTAGGCCACCACTTCAA
GAACTCTGTAGCACCGCCTACATACCTCGCTCTGCTAATCCTGTTACCAGTGGCTGCTGCCAGTGGCGAT
AAGTCGTGTCTTACCGGGTTGGACTCAAGACGATAGTTACCGGATAAGGCGCAGCGGTCGGGCTGAACGG
GGGGTTCGTGCACACAGCCCAGCTTGGAGCGAACGACCTACACCGAACTGAGATACCTACAGCGTGAGCT
ATGAGAAAGCGCCACGCTTCCCGAAGGGAGAAAGGCGGACAGGTATCCGGTAAGCGGCAGGGTCGGAACA
GGAGAGCGCACGAGGGAGCTTCCAGGGGGAAACGCCTGGTATCTTTATAGTCCTGTCGGGTTTCGCCACC
TCTGACTTGAGCGTCGATTTTTGTGATGCTCGTCAGGGGGGCGGAGCCTATGGAAAAACGCCAGCAACGC
GGCCTTTTTACGGTTCCTGGCCTTTTGCTGGCCTTTTGCTCACATGTTCTTTCCTGCGTTATCCCCTGAT
TCTGTGGATAACCGTATTACCGCCTTTGAGTGAGCTGATACCGCTCGCCGCAGCCGAACGACCGAGCGCA
GCGAGTCAGTGAGCGAGGAAGCGGAAGAGCGCCCAATACGCAAACCGCCTCTCCCCGCGCGTTGGCCGAT
TCATTAATGCAGCTGGCACGACAGGTTTCCCGACTGGAAAGCGGGCAGTGAGCGCAACGCAATTAATGTG
AGTTAGCTCACTCATTAGGCACCCCAGGCTTTACACTTTATGCTTCCGGCTCGTATGTTGTGTGGAATTG
TGAGCGGATAACAATTTCACACAGGAAACAGCTATGACCATGATTACGCCAAGCGCGCAATTAACCCTCA
CTAAAGGGAACAAAAGCTGGAGCTGCAAGC
