>Addgene plasmid #144719 | TFORF3243 | depositor partial sequence | sequence record 286272 | Insert
ACCGCCACCATGGGACTGTTGACATTCAGGGATGTGGCCGTAGAATTCTCTTTGGAGGAGTGGGAACACC
TGGAACCAGCTCAGAAGAATTTGTATCAGGATGTGATGTTAGAAAACTACAGAAACCTGGTCTCTCTGGG
TCTTGTTGTCTCTAAGCCGGACCTGATCACCTTTTTGGAACAAAGGAAAGAGCCTTGGAATGTGAAGAGT
GAGGAGACAGTAGCCATCCAGCCAGATGTGTTTTCGCATTATAACAAGGACCTGTTGACAGAGCACTGCA
CAGAAGCTTCATTCCAAAAAGTGATATCGAGGAGACATGGGAGCTGTGATCTTGAGAATTTACATTTAAG
AAAAAGGTGGAAAAGGGAGGAGTGTGAAGGGCACAATGGATGTTATGATGAAAAGACTTTTAAATATGAT
CAATTTGATGAATCCTCTGTTGAAAGTTTGTTTCACCAGCAAATACTTTCTTCTTGTGCCAAAAGCTATA
ACTTTGATCAATATAGGAAGGTCTTTACTCATTCATCATTGCTTAATCAACAAGAGGAAATAGATATTTG
GGGAAAACATCACATATATGATAAAACTTCAGTGTTATTTAGGCAGGTCTCTACTCTAAATAGTTACCGA
AATGTTTTTATTGGAGAGAAAAATTATCATTGCAATAATTCTGAAAAAACCTTGAACCAAAGCTCAAGCC
CTAAAAATCATCAGGAAAATTATTTTCTAGAAAAACAATACAAATGTAAAGAATTTGAGGAAGTCTTTCT
TCAGAGTATGCATGGGCAAGAGAAACAAGAACAGTCTTACAAATGTAATAAATGTGTAGAAGTTTGTACC
CAGTCATTAAAACATATTCAACATCAGACCATCCATATCAGAGAAAACTCATATAGCTATAACAAATATG
ATAAAGATCTTAGTCAGTCATCAAATCTTAGAAAGCAGATAATCCATAATGAAGAGAAACCATACAAATG
TGAAAAATGTGGGGATAGCTTAAACCATAGTTTGCACCTTACTCAACATCAGATCATTCCTACCGAAGAG
AAACCCTGTAAATGGAAAGAATGTGGCAAGGTCTTTAACCTTAACTGTAGTTTATACCTTACTAAACAGC
AGCAAATTGATACTGGAGAAAACCTTTACAAATGTAAAGCATGTAGCAAATCTTTTACTCGTTCCTCCAA
TCTTATTGTGCATCAGAGAATTCACACTGGAGAGAAACCATACAAATGTAAAGAATGTGGCAAAGCCTTT
CGCTGTAGTTCATACCTTACTAAACATAAGCGAATTCATACTGGAGAGAAACCTTATAAATGTAAAGAAT
GTGGAAAAGCTTTTAACCGTAGTTCATGCCTTACTCAACATCAGACAACTCATACAGGAGAAAAACTTTA
CAAATGTAAAGTATGTAGCAAATCTTATGCTCGTTCTTCAAATCTTATTATGCATCAGAGAGTTCATACT
GGAGAGAAGCCTTATAAATGTAAAGAATGTGGCAAAGTCTTTAGCCGTAGTTCTTGCCTTACTCAACATC
GGAAAATTCATACTGGAGAAAATCTTTACAAATGCAAAGTATGTGCTAAACCTTTTACTTGTTTCTCAAA
TCTTATTGTGCATGAGAGAATTCATACTGGAGAGAAACCCTATAAATGTAAAGAATGTGGCAAAGCCTTT
CCTTATAGTTCACACCTTATTCGACATCATCGAATTCATACTGGAGAAAAACCATACAAATGTAAAGCAT
GTAGCAAATCTTTTAGTGACTCCTCAGGTCTTACTGTGCATCGGCGAACTCATACTGGAGAGAAACCCTA
TACATGTAAAGAATGTGGCAAAGCCTTTAGTTATAGTTCAGATGTTATTCAGCATCGGAGAATTCATACT
GGCCAGAGACCCTACAAATGTGAAGAATGTGGCAAAGCCTTCAACTATAGGTCATACCTCACTACACATC
AGAGAAGTCATACTGGAGAGAGACCCTACAAATGTGAAGAATGTGGCAAAGCCTTCAACTCTAGGTCATA
CCTCACTACACATCGGAGAAGACATACTGGAGAGAGACCCTACAAATGTGATGAATGTGGTAAAGCCTTC
AGCTATAGGTCATACCTCACTACACATCGGAGAAGTCATAGTGGAGAGAGACCCTACAAATGTGAAGAAT
GTGGCAAAGCCTTTAACTCTAGGTCATACCTCATTGCACATCAGAGAAGTCATACTAGAGAAAAACTTTA
GTAATGAACTAGTCCGTAACTTGAAAGTATTTCGATTTCTTGGCTTTATATATCTTGTGGAAAGGACGAT
CGAAAGCACGCTGCGGAGCGTGA
