>Addgene plasmid #144719 | TFORF3243 | depositor partial sequence | sequence record 286273 | Barcode
TCGAAAGCACGCTGCGGAGCGTGA
